Addgene plasmid #170023: pKB234.2
Purpose: Encodes LacI-controlled expression of surface-displayed hBD3 fragment lacking alpha-helix sequence and PvirK-mNeonGreen reporter
Depositing lab: Jeffrey Tabor. Publication: High-throughput discovery of peptide activators of a bacterial sensor kinase. Brink KR, Mu AM, Hoang KV, Groszman K, Gunn JS, Tabor JJ. bioRxiv 10.1101/2021.06.01.446581.
Backbone
  Vector backbone: pSC101*
  Vector type: Bacterial Expression, Synthetic Biology
Growth in bacteria
  Bacterial resistance: Ampicillin, 100 μg/mL
  Growth temperature: 37°C
  Growth strain: DH5alpha
  Copy number: Low Copy
Gene/Insert 1
  Gene/Insert name: mNeonGreen
  Species: Branchiostoma lanceolatum
  Promoter: PvirK
  Cloning method: Unknown
  Sequencing primers: 5′ CGTCTAAGAAACCATTATTATCATGACATTAAC
Gene/Insert 2
  Gene/Insert name: hBD3 Δ alpha-helix
  Species: H. sapiens (human), Synthetic; Escherichia coli
  Promoter: Ptac
  Tag / fusion protein: Lpp (N terminal on insert); OmpA (N terminal on insert); Tether (N terminal on insert)
  Cloning method: Unknown
  Sequencing primers: 5′ CGGTATCAGCTCACTCAAAGG
Resource information
  A portion of this plasmid was derived from a plasmid made by: Peptide display fusion protein sequence was obtained from Bryan Davies and was originally published in Tucker et al. 2018 (DOI:10.1016/j.cell.2017.12.009).
Terms and licenses: Academic/Nonprofit Terms; Industry Terms: Not Available to Industry
Depositor comments: Peptide display fusion protein sequence was obtained from Bryan Davies and was originally published in Tucker et al. 2018 (DOI:10.1016/j.cell.2017.12.009). Tucker AT, Leonard SP, DuBois CD, Knauf GA, Cunningham AL, Wilke CO, Trent MS, Davies BW. Discovery of Next-Generation Antimicrobials through Bacterial Self-Screening of Surface-Displayed Peptide Libraries. Cell. 2018 Jan 25;172(3):618-628.e13. doi: 10.1016/j.cell.2017.12.009. Epub 2018 Jan 4. PMID: 29307492; PMCID: PMC5786472. Please visit https://www.biorxiv.org/content/10.1101/2021.06.01.446581v1 for bioRxiv preprint.
How to cite: pKB234.2 was a gift from Jeffrey Tabor (Addgene plasmid # 170023 ; http://n2t.net/addgene:170023 ; RRID:Addgene_170023)
