[The description below was written by a language model from this plasmid's Addgene catalogue record and pLannotate feature annotations shown in this document.]
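Description:
pKB234.2 is a low-copy bacterial expression and synthetic-biology plasmid of about 7 kb built on a pSC101* backbone. It replicates from the pSC101 origin with its cognate Rep101 (RepA) initiator protein and is selected with ampicillin through a bla (AmpR) cassette driven by its own promoter and followed by a lambda t0 terminator. The plasmid also carries lacI expressed from the lacIq promoter, so it supplies its own lac repressor.

Two functional modules sit on the plasmid. In the first, a tac promoter with a downstream lac operator drives a peptide surface-display fusion. An N-terminal Lpp fragment and an OmpA fragment direct and anchor the protein in the outer membrane, and a tether then links this scaffold to a human beta-defensin 3 (hBD3, DEFB103A) fragment lacking its alpha-helix sequence. Expression is repressed by LacI, which can be relieved with IPTG. The display scaffold sequence was taken from an earlier surface-displayed antimicrobial peptide screening system. The second module, on the opposite strand, is an mNeonGreen reporter recorded as being under the PvirK promoter. That promoter is not itself annotated in the feature table. The reporter is followed by rrnB T1 and T7Te terminators. The annotation also flags a short reverse-strand fragment resembling mKate between the two modules, and the record does not explain its role.

Together, the modules allow inducible display of a defensin variant on the cell surface while green fluorescence reports PvirK activity in the same cell. This fits the associated work on discovering peptide activators of a bacterial sensor kinase, where this construct appears to serve as a truncation variant for testing which parts of hBD3 matter.
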