Features (pLannotate 1.2.2; 18 found; start..end, strand, type, name):
    487..573     +  terminator     rrnB T1 terminator: Escherichia coli rrnB; transcription terminator T1 from the E. coli rrnB gene
    746..774     +  promoter       tac promoter: strong E. coli promoter; hybrid between the trp and lac UV5 promoters
    782..798     +  protein_bind   lac operator: The lac repressor binds to the lac operator to inhibit transcription in E. coli. This inhibition can be relieved by adding lactose or isopropyl-β-D-thiogalactopyranoside (IPTG). lac repressor encoded by lacI
    893..979     +  CDS            lpp (fragment): LPP_ECOLI - Also known as mlpA, mulI. Experimental evidence at protein level: Swiss-Prot protein existence level 1. An outer membrane lipoprotein that controls the distance between the inner and outer membranes; adding residues to Lpp increases the width of the periplasm (PubMed:29257832). The only protein known to be covalently linked to the peptidoglycan network (PGN) (PubMed:4261992, PubMed:3013869, PubMed:4245367). Also non-covalently binds the PGN (PubMed:3013869). The link between the cell outer membrane and PGN contributes to the maintenance of the structural and functional integrity of
    983..1387    +  CDS            ompA (fragment): OMPA_SHIFL - Experimental evidence at protein level: Swiss-Prot protein existence level 1. (Microbial infection) Serves as a secondary receptor during phage Sf6 infection; infection requires both lipopolysaccharide (LPS) and the OmpA beta-barrel. From Shigella flexneri.
   1589..1681    +  CDS            DEFB103A (fragment): D103A_HUMAN - Also known as BD3, DEFB103, DEFB3. Experimental evidence at protein level: Swiss-Prot protein existence level 1. Exhibits antimicrobial activity against Gram-positive bacteria S.aureus and S.pyogenes, Gram-negative bacteria P.aeruginosa and E.coli and the yeast C.albicans. Kills multiresistant S.aureus and vancomycin-resistant E.faecium. No significant hemolytic activity was observed. From Homo sapiens (Human).
   1683..1898    -  CDS            mKate M41G S158C (fragment): mKate M41G S158C is a basic (constitutively fluorescent) red fluorescent protein published in 2009, derived from Entacmaea quadricolor.
   1992..2019    -  terminator     T7Te terminator: phage T7 early transcription terminator
   2035..2106    -  terminator     rrnB T1 terminator: transcription terminator T1 from the E. coli rrnB gene
   2118..2825    -  CDS            mNeonGreen: mNeonGreen is a basic (constitutively fluorescent) green/yellow fluorescent protein published in 2013, derived from Branchiostoma lanceolatum. It is reported to be a very rapidly-maturing monomer with moderate acid sensitivity.
   3165..3228    +  promoter       AmpR promoter: bla
   3229..4089    +  CDS            AmpR: β-lactamase; bla; confers resistance to ampicillin, carbenicillin, and related antibiotics
   4169..4203    +  terminator     lambda t0 terminator: minimal transcription terminator from phage lambda (Scholtissek and Grosse, 1987)
   4705..4927    +  rep_origin     pSC101 ori: low-copy replication origin that requires the Rep101 protein
   4975..5925    +  CDS            Rep101: RepA protein needed for replication with the pSC101 origin; rep101
   6228..6272    -  terminator     his operon terminator (fragment): This putative transcriptin terminator from the E. coli his operon has a 2-bp deletion introduced during synthesis. Its efficiency has not been determined.
   6294..6371    +  promoter       lacIq promoter: lacI (mutant); In the lacIq allele, a single base change in the promoter boosts expression of the lacI gene about 10-fold.
   6372..481     +  CDS            lacI (across the origin): lac repressor; lacI; The lac repressor binds to the lac operator to inhibit transcription in E. coli. This inhibition can be relieved by adding lactose or isopropyl-β-D-thiogalactopyranoside (IPTG).
>Addgene plasmid #170023 | pKB234.2 | addgene full sequence | sequence record 335944 | Addgene NGS Result
GCATAAATATCTCACTCGCAATCAAATTCAGCCGATAGCGGAACGGGAAGGCGACTGGAGTGCCATGTCC
GGTTTTCAACAAACCATGCAAATGCTGAATGAGGGCATCGTTCCCACTGCGATGCTGGTTGCCAACGATC
AGATGGCGCTGGGCGCAATGCGCGCCATTACCGAGTCCGGGCTGCGCGTTGGTGCGGATATCTCGGTAGT
GGGATACGACGATACCGAAGACAGCTCATGTTATATCCCGCCGTTAACCACCATCAAACAGGATTTTCGC
CTGCTGGGGCAAACCAGCGTGGACCGCTTGCTGCAACTCTCTCAGGGCCAGGCGGTGAAGGGCAATCAGC
TGTTGCCCGTCTCACTGGTGAAAAGAAAAACCACCCTGGCGCCCAATACGCAAACCGCCTCTCCCCGCGC
GTTGGCCGATTCATTAATGCAGCTGGCACGACAGGTTTCCCGACTGGAAAGCGGGCAGTGAGGCATCAAA
TAAAACGAAAGGCTCAGTCGAAAGACTGGGCCTTTCGTTTTATCTGTTGTTTGTCGGTGAACGCTCTCCT
GAGTAGGACAAATCCGCCGCCCTAGACCTAGGGCGTTCGGCTGCGGCGAGCGGTATCAGCTCACTCAAAG
GCGGTAATACGTAAATCACTGCATAATTCGTGTCGCTCAAGGCGCACTCCCGTTCTGGATAATGTTTTTT
GCGCCGACATCATAACGGTTCTGGCTAATATTCTGAAATGAGCTGTTGACAATTAATCATCGGCTCGTAT
AATGTGTGGAATTGTGAGCGGATAACAATTTCACACAGGGCCCAAGTTCACTTAAAAAGGAGATCAACAA
TGAAAGCAATTTTCGTACTGAAACATCTTAATCATGCTATGGAGTATTTCTGATGAAAGCTACTAAACTG
GTACTGGGCGCGGTAATCCTGGGTTCTACTCTGCTGGCAGGTTGCTCCAGCAACGCTAAAATCGATCAGG
GAATTAACCCGTATGTTGGCTTTGAAATGGGTTACGACTGGTTAGGTCGTATGCCGTACAAAGGCAGCGT
TGAAAACGGTGCATACAAAGCTCAGGGCGTTCAACTGACCGCTAAACTGGGTTACCCAATCACTGACGAC
CTGGACATCTACACTCGTCTGGGTGGCATGGTATGGCGTGCAGACACTAAATCCAACGTTTATGGTAAAA
ACCACGACACCGGCGTTTCTCCGGTCTTCGCTGGCGGTGTTGAGTACGCGATCACTCCTGAAATCGCTAC
CCGTCTGGAATACCAGTGGACCAACAACATCGGTGACGCACACACCATCGGCACTCGTCCGGACAACGGT
ATTGGTACCAGTCAAGAGCCTGCAGCGCCCGCCGCAGAGGCGACTCCTGCTGCTGAAGCTCCAGCTAGCG
AAGCGCCTGCAGCAGAAGCTGCCCCAGCGGATGCTGCCGAAGCCCCAGCCGCTGGCATCAGTCAGGAACC
TGCTGCACCAGCTGCGGAAGCTACACCAGCAGCGGAGGCACCAGCGAGTGAAGCACCGGCTGCGGAAGCC
GCTCCTGCAGATGCCGCTGAGGCTCCAGCTGCGGGTATCGGAGGAACAGGTGGTCGTTGTGCTGTCCTGT
CTTGTTTGCCTAAGGAGGAGCAAATTGGTAAGTGTTCTACTCGTGGTAGAAAGTGTTGCCGTCGTAAGAA
GTAAGTTTCAACGCCATATCACAACGACCCTCAAGACCGCCATCTGCAGGATACAACGTTTCCGTAGAAG
CTTCCCACCCTAAGGTCTTCTTTTGCATTACGGGACCATTTGAGGGAAAATTAACGCCGCGCAGTTTCAC
ATTATAAATTAAACAACCATCTTGCAGAGAAGTATCTTGCGTTACAGTTAATACCCCGCCATCCTCATAG
GTCGTCACACTAATGGAGTACGCAGATGATACAGCTGCCTGGCGGCAGTAGCGCGGTGGTCCCACCTGAC
CCCATGCCGAACTCAGAAGTGAAACTATAAACGCAGAAAGGCCCACCCGAAGGTGAGCCAGTGTGACTCT
AGTAGAGAGCGTTCACCGACAAACAACAGATAAAACGAAAGGCCCAGTCTTTCGACTGAGCCTTTCGTTT
TATTTGATGCCTGGTCATTTGTACAGTTCATCCATGCCCATTACGTCGGTGAAGGCTTTTTGCCACTCTT
TGAAATTGAGTTCAGTTTTCGAATGTTTCAGTTCCGTTTTGCGAAACACATACATCGGCTGATTTTTCAG
ATAGTTCGCGGCCATGGGTTTCGCAAAGGTGTATGTGGTGCGAGCCGTGCTACGGTAGCGTTTACCGTTA
CCCGTGGTGTAACTCCATTTAAAGGTAGAAATAATTGTTTTATCATTGGGATACGTCTTTTTGCTACGAC
ACCAGTCCGCCGCCGTCAGGCTGTTGGTCATCACTGGGCCATCCGCCGGGAAGCCGGTGCCTTTAACTTG
TGCTTCACCTTTAATATGTGAACCTTCGTAAGTGTACCGATAATTCACGGTCAGGCTCGCCCCATCCTCG
AATTGCATGGTGCGATGGACCTGATAGCCACTGCCATCCACCATAGCCGCCTGAAATGGGCTCATTCCGT
CTGGGTAGGGCAGATACTGATGAAAACCATAACCAATATGCGGTACCAGAATCCACGGACTAAATTGCAA
GTCGCCCTTGGTAGATTTCAAATTCAATTCTTCATAGCCGTCGTTCGGGTTGCCGGTGCCTTGGCCCACC
ATGTCGAAATCAACTCCGTTGATGCTGCCGAAAATATGCAGTTCATGTGTAGCAGGCAGCGACGCCATGT
TATCCTCCTCACCTTTCGAAACCATCTAGTATTTCTCCTCTTTACTACGGCTCTACTACTCGATAGACTT
ATAACCGAGACGGTAGCCTGATTGAGTTAAACGTAAAGGCAACGAAGAAGGTCTGTACAGACGATGTTGT
TAAACAGTTTATCAATGGCGGTATCCGACGTCGGCCGTAGGCGTCGGAGATTCCGGAGCGTAATAGGGAG
TAGACGGAACGCGGAAGCGATAAAAATTCTGCCTCGTGATACGCCTATTTTTATAGGTTAATGTCATGAT
AATAATGGTTTATTAGACGTCAGGTGGCACCATGGGAAATGTGCGCGGAACCCCTATTTGTTTATTTTTC
TAAATACATTAAAATATGTATCCGCTCATGAGACAATAACCCTGATAAATGCTTCAATAATATTGAAAAA
GGAAGAGTATGAGTATTCAACATTTCAGTGTCGCCCTTATTCACTTTTTTGCGGCATTTTGCCTTCCCGT
TTTTGCTCACCCAGAAACGCTGGTGAAAGTAAAAGATGCTGAAGATCAGTTGGGTGCACGAGTGGGTTAC
ATCGAACTGGATCTCAACAGCGGTAAGATCCTTGAGAGTTTTCGCCCCGAAGAACGTTTTCCAATGATGA
GCACTTTTAAAGTTCTGCTATGTGGCGCGGTATTATACCGTATTGACGCCGGGCAAGAGCAACTCGGTCG
CCGCATACACTATTCTCAGAATGACTTGGTTGAGTACTCACCAGTAACAGAAAAGCATCTTACGGATGGC
ATGACAGTAAGAGAATTATGCAGTGCTGCCATAACCATGAGTGATAACACTGCGGCCAACTTACTTCTGA
CAACGATCGGAGGACCGAAGGAGCTAACCGCTTTTTTGCACAACATGGGGGATCATGTAACTCGCCTTGA
TCGTTGGGAACCGGAGCTGAATGAAGCCATACCAAACGACGAGCGTGACACCACGATGCCTGTAGCAATG
GCAACAACGTTGCGCAAACTATTAACTGGCGAACTACTTACTCTAGCTTCCCGGCAACAATTAATAGACT
GGATGGAGGCGGATAAAGTTGCAGGACCACTTCTGCGCTCGGCCCTTCCGGCTGGCTGGTTTATTGCTGA
TAAATCTGGAGCCGGTGAGCGTGGATCACGCGGTATCATTGCAGCACTGGGGCCAGATGGTAAGCCCTCC
CGTATCGTAGTTATCTACACGACGGGGAGTCAGGCAACTATGGATGAACGAAATAGACAGATCGCTGAGA
TAGGTGCCTCACTGATTAAGCATTGGTAACTGTCAGACCAAGTTTACGAGCTCGCTTGGACTCCTGTTGA
TAGATCCAGTAATGACATCAGAACTCCATCTGGATTTGTTCAGAACGCTCGGTTGCCGCCGGGCGTTTTT
TATTGGTGAGAATCCAAGCACTAGGGACAGTAAGACGGGTAAGCCTGTTGATGATACCGCTGCCTTACTG
GGTGCATTAGCCAGTCTGAATGACCTGTCACGGGATAATCCGAAGTGGTCAGACTGGAAAATCAGAGGGC
AGGAACTGCTGAACAGCAAAAAGTCAGATAGCACCACATAGCAGACCAGCCATAAAACGCCCTGAGAAGC
CCGTGACGGGCTTTTCTTGTATTATGGGTAGTTTCCTTGCATGAATCCATAAAAGGCGCCTGTAGTGCCA
TTTACCCACATTCACTGCCAGAGCCGTGAGCGCAGCGAACTGAATGTCACGAAAAAGGCAGCGACTCAGG
TGCCTGATGGTCGGAGACAAAAGGAATATTAAGCGATTTGCACGAGCTTGCGAGGGTGCTACTTAAGCCT
TTAGGGTTTTAAGGTCTGTTTTGTAGAGGAGCAAACAGCGTTTGCGACATCCTTTTGTAATACTGCGGAA
CTGACTAAAGTAGTGAGTTATACACAGGGCTGGGATCTATTCTTTTTATCTTTTTTTATTCTTTCTTTAT
TCTATAAATTATAACCACTTGAATATAAACAAAAAAAACACACAAAGGTCTAGCGGAATTTACAGAGGGT
CTAGCAGAATTTACAAGTTTTCCAGCAAAGGTCTAGCAGAATTTACAGATACCCACAACTCAAAGGAAAA
GGACATGTAATTATCATTGACTAGCCCATCTCAATTGGTATAGTGATTAAAATCACCTAGACCAATTGAG
ATGTATGTCTGAATTAGTTGTTTTCAAAGCAAATGAACTAGCGATTAGTCGCTATGACTTAACGGAGCAT
GAAACCAAGCTAATTTTATGCTGTGTGGCACTACTCAACCCCACTATTGAAAACCCTACAAGGAAAGAAC
GGACGGTATCGTTCACTTATAACCAATACGCTCAGATGATGAACATCAGTAGGGAAAATGCTTATGGTGT
ATTAGCTAAAGCAACCAGAGAGCTGATGACGAGAACTGTGGAAATCATGAATCCTTTGGTTAAAGGCTTT
GAGATTTTCCAGTGGACAAACTATGCCAAGTTCTCAAGCGAAAAATTAGAATTAGTTTTTAGTGAAGAGA
TATTGCCTTATCTTTTCCAGTTAAAAAAATTCATAAAATATAATCTGGAACATGTTAAGTCTTTTGAAAA
CAAATACTCTATGAGGATTTATGAGTGGTTATTAAAAGAACTAACACAAAAGAAAACTCACAAGGCAAAT
ATAGAGATTAGCCTTGATGAATTTAAGTTCATGTTAATGCTTGAAAATAACTACCATGAGTTTAAAAGGC
TTAACCAATGGGTTTTGAAACCAATAAGTAAAGATTTAAACACTTACAGCAATATGAAATTGGTGGTTGA
TAAGCGAGGCCGCCCGACTGATACGTTGATTTTCCAAGTTGAACTAGATAGACAAATGGATCTCGTAACC
GAACTTGAGAACAACCAGATAAAAATGAATGGTGACAAAATACCAACAACCATTACATCAGATTCCTACC
TACATAACGGACTAAGAAAAACACTACACGATGCTTTAACTGCAAAAATTCAGCTCACCAGTTTTGAGGC
AAAATTTTTGAGTGACATGCAAAGTAAGTATGATCTCAATGGTTCGTTCTCATGGCTCACGCAAAAACAA
CGAACCACACTAGAGAACATACTGGCTAAATACGGAAGGATCTGAGGTTCTTATGGCTCTTGTATCTATC
AGTGAAGCATCAAGACTAACAAACAAAAGTAGAACAACTGTTCACCGTTACATATCAAAGGGAAAACTGT
CCATATGCACAGATGAAAACGGTGTAAAAAAGATAGATACATCAGAGCTTTTACGAGTTTTTGGTGCATT
CAAAGCTGTTCACCATGAACAGATCGACAATGTAACCTCGAGATTACCGCCTTTGAGTGAGCTGATACCG
CTCGCCGCAGCCGAACGACCGAGCGCAGCGAGTCAGTGAGCGAGGAAGCCTGCATAACGCGAAGTAATCT
TTTCGGTTTTAAAGAAAAAGGGCAGGGTGGTGACACCTTGCCGAAGCGGCATGCATTTACGTTGACACCA
TCGAATGGTGCAAAACCTTTCGCGGTATGGCATGATAGCGCCCGGAAGAGAGTCAATTCAGGGTGGTGAA
TGTGAAACCAGTAACGTTATACGATGTCGCAGAGTATGCCGGTGTCTCTTATCAGACCGTTTCCCGCGTG
GTGAACCAGGCCAGCCACGTTTCTGCGAAAACGCGGGAAAAAGTGGAAGCGGCGATGGCGGAGCTGAATT
ACATTCCCAACCGCGTGGCACAACAACTGGCGGGCAAACAGTCGTTGCTGATTGGCGTTGCCACCTCCAG
TCTGGCCCTGCACGCGCCGTCGCAAATTGTCGCGGCGATTAAATCTCGCGCCGATCAACTGGGTGCCAGC
GTGGTGGTGTCGATGGTAGAACGAAGCGGCGTCGAAGCCTGTAAAGCGGCGGTGCACAATCTTCTCGCGC
AACGCGTCAGTGGGCTGATCATTAACTATCCGCTGGATGACCAGGATGCCATTGCTGTGGAAGCTGCCTG
CACTAATGTTCCGGCGTTATTTCTTGATGTCTCTGACCAGACACCCATCAACAGTATTATTTTCTCCCAT
GAAGACGGTACGCGACTGGGCGTGGAGCATCTGGTCGCATTGGGTCACCAGCAAATCGCGCTGTTAGCGG
GCCCATTAAGTTCTGTCTCGGCGCGTCTGCGTCTGGCTGGCTG
